Addgene plasmid #36782: TAL2371
Depositing lab: Keith Joung. Depositing organization: Massachusetts General Hospital. Publication: FLASH assembly of TALENs for high-throughput genome editing. Reyon D, Tsai SQ, Khayter C, Foden JA, Sander JD, Joung JK. Nat Biotechnol. 2012 Apr 8. doi: 10.1038/nbt.2170. PubMed 22484455.
Backbone
  Vector backbone: JDS71
  Backbone manufacturer: Joung lab (Addgene Plasmid # 32287)
  Backbone size w/o insert (bp): 6447
  Vector type: Mammalian, T7 for in vitro mRNA synthesis
Growth in bacteria
  Bacterial resistance: Ampicillin, 100 μg/mL
  Growth temperature: 37°C
  Growth strain: XL1 Blue
  Copy number: High Copy
Gene/Insert
  Gene/Insert name: RBBP5-TALEN_Right (alt name: RBBP5)
  Species: H. sapiens (human)
  Insert size (bp): 1640
  Entrez Gene: Rbbp5 (a.k.a. 4933411J24Rik, C330016J05)
  Promoter: CMV
  Tag / fusion protein: 3X Flag (N terminal on backbone); WT FOKI (C terminal on backbone)
  Cloning method: Restriction Enzyme; 5′ cloning site BsmBI (destroyed during cloning); 3′ cloning site BsmBI (destroyed during cloning)
  Sequencing primers: 5′ CMV-F; 3′ BGH-rev
Terms and licenses: Academic/Nonprofit Terms; Industry Terms: Not Available to Industry
Depositor comments: Target binding site: TCCAGTACCCAACGCTTC It is strongly recommended that users perform a diagnostic digest to verify this plasmid prior to use. For example, a double digest of the plasmid with BamHI and KpnI should result in two bands at 2.2kb and 5.9kb.
How to cite: TAL2371 was a gift from Keith Joung (Addgene plasmid # 36782 ; http://n2t.net/addgene:36782 ; RRID:Addgene_36782)
