[The description below was written by a language model from this plasmid's Addgene catalogue record.]
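Description:
TAL2371 is a mammalian expression plasmid encoding the right-hand monomer of a TALEN pair directed against the human RBBP5 gene. It is built on the JDS71 backbone (about 6.4 kb without insert), one of a set of TALEN receiver vectors designed to accept assembled TAL effector repeat arrays. The plasmid is maintained at high copy in E. coli under ampicillin selection. The record does not list the origin of replication or provide a feature table, so details of the backbone beyond the catalogue fields are not stated.

The roughly 1.6 kb insert is a custom array of TAL effector repeats, generated by the FLASH assembly method and cloned between two BsmBI sites that were destroyed in the process. Once inserted, the array sits in frame with backbone-encoded elements: an N-terminal 3X FLAG tag for detection and a C-terminal wild-type FokI nuclease domain. Expression in mammalian cells is driven by the CMV promoter, and the vector type also indicates a T7 promoter that allows in vitro transcription of TALEN mRNA, for example for direct delivery of RNA rather than plasmid.

Because FokI cleaves only as a dimer, this construct is meant to be used with the matching left-hand RBBP5 TALEN, so that the two monomers bind adjacent half-sites and create a double-strand break in the intervening spacer. Repair of that break can yield targeted indel mutations or, with a donor template, precise edits at the RBBP5 locus. The insert species is given as human, although the linked Entrez gene entry carries mouse-style aliases, a discrepancy the record does not resolve.
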