>Addgene plasmid #36782 | TAL2371 | depositor partial sequence | sequence record 45975 | TAL2371 sequence 1640 bps
GAACCTGACCCCAGACCAGGTAGTCGCAATCGCGTCACATGACGGGGGAAAGCAAGCCCTGGAAACCGTG
CAAAGGTTGTTGCCGGTCCTTTGTCAAGACCACGGCCTTACACCGGAGCAAGTCGTGGCCATTGCATCCC
ACGACGGTGGCAAACAGGCTCTTGAGACGGTTCAGAGACTTCTCCCAGTTCTCTGTCAAGCCCACGGGCT
GACTCCCGATCAAGTTGTAGCGATTGCGTCGAACATTGGAGGGAAACAAGCATTGGAGACTGTCCAACGG
CTCCTTCCCGTGTTGTGTCAAGCCCACGGTTTGACGCCTGCACAAGTGGTCGCCATCGCCAACAACAACG
GCGGTAAGCAGGCGCTGGAAACAGTACAGCGCCTGCTGCCTGTACTGTGCCAGGATCATGGACTGACCCC
AGACCAGGTAGTCGCAATCGCGTCAAACGGAGGGGGAAAGCAAGCCCTGGAAACCGTGCAAAGGTTGTTG
CCGGTCCTTTGTCAAGACCACGGCCTTACACCGGAGCAAGTCGTGGCCATTGCAAGCAACATCGGTGGCA
AACAGGCTCTTGAGACGGTTCAGAGACTTCTCCCAGTTCTCTGTCAAGCCCACGGGCTGACTCCCGATCA
AGTTGTAGCGATTGCGTCGCATGACGGAGGGAAACAAGCATTGGAGACTGTCCAACGGCTCCTTCCCGTG
TTGTGTCAAGCCCACGGTTTGACGCCTGCACAAGTGGTCGCCATCGCCAGCCATGATGGCGGTAAGCAGG
CGCTGGAAACAGTACAGCGCCTGCTGCCTGTACTGTGCCAGGATCATGGACTGACCCCAGACCAGGTAGT
CGCAATCGCGTCACATGACGGGGGAAAGCAAGCCCTGGAAACCGTGCAAAGGTTGTTGCCGGTCCTTTGT
CAAGACCACGGCCTTACACCGGAGCAAGTCGTGGCCATTGCAAGCAACATCGGTGGCAAACAGGCTCTTG
AGACGGTTCAGAGACTTCTCCCAGTTCTCTGTCAAGCCCACGGGCTGACTCCCGATCAAGTTGTAGCGAT
TGCGTCGAACATTGGAGGGAAACAAGCATTGGAGACTGTCCAACGGCTCCTTCCCGTGTTGTGTCAAGCC
CACGGTTTGACGCCTGCACAAGTGGTCGCCATCGCCAGCCATGATGGCGGTAAGCAGGCGCTGGAAACAG
TACAGCGCCTGCTGCCTGTACTGTGCCAGGATCATGGACTGACCCCAGACCAGGTAGTCGCAATCGCGAA
CAATAATGGGGGAAAGCAAGCCCTGGAAACCGTGCAAAGGTTGTTGCCGGTCCTTTGTCAAGACCACGGC
CTTACACCGGAGCAAGTCGTGGCCATTGCATCCCACGACGGTGGCAAACAGGCTCTTGAGACGGTTCAGA
GACTTCTCCCAGTTCTCTGTCAAGCCCACGGGCTGACTCCCGATCAAGTTGTAGCGATTGCGTCCAACGG
TGGAGGGAAACAAGCATTGGAGACTGTCCAACGGCTCCTTCCCGTGTTGTGTCAAGCCCACGGTTTGACG
CCTGCACAAGTGGTCGCCATCGCCTCGAATGGCGGCGGTAAGCAGGCGCTGGAAACAGTACAGCGCCTGC
TGCCTGTACTGTGCCAGGATCATGGACTGA
