>Addgene plasmid #36782 | TAL2371 | addgene partial sequence | sequence record 48051 | CMV-F 5'-CGCAAATGGGCGGTAGGCGTG-3'
ACTAGAGAACCCACTGCTTACTGGCTTATCGAAATTAATACGACTCACTATAGGGAGACCCAAGCTGGCT
AGCACCATGGACTACAAAGACCATGACGGTGATTATAAAGATCATGACATCGATTACAAGGATGACGATG
ACAAGATGGCCCCCAAGAAGAAGAGGAAGGTGGGCATTCACCGCGGGGTACCTATGGTGGACTTGAGGAC
ACTCGGTTATTCGCAACAGCAACAGGAGAAAATCAAGCCTAAGGTCAGGAGCACCGTCGCGCAACACCAC
GAGGCGCTTGTGGGGCATGGCTTCACTCATGCGCATATTGTCGCGCTTTCACAGCACCCTGCGGCGCTTG
GGACGGTGGCTGTCAAATACCAAGATATGATTGCGGCCCTGCCCGAAGCCACGCACGAGGCAATTGTAGG
GGTCGGTAAACAGTGGTCGGGAGCGCGAGCACTTGAGGCGCTGCTGACTGTGGCGGGTGAGCTTAGGGGG
CCTCCGCTCCAGCTCGACACCGGGCAGCTGCTGAAGATCGCGAAGAGAGGGGGAGTAACAGCGGTAGAGG
CAGTGCACGCCTGGCGCAATGCGCTCACCGGGGCCCCCTTGAACCTGACCCCAGACCAGGTAGTCGCAAT
CGCGTCACATGACGGGGGAAAGCAAGCCCTGGAAACCGTGCAAAGGTTGTTGCCGGTCCTTTGTCAAGAC
CACGGCCTTACACCGGAGCAAGTCGTGGCCATTGCATCCCACGACGGTGGCAAACAGGCTCTTGAGACGG
TTCAGAGACTTCTCCCAGTTCTCTGTCAAGCCCACGGGCTGACTC
