>Addgene plasmid #36782 | TAL2371 | addgene partial sequence | sequence record 48052 | JDS-TALEN-F 5'-TAGGGGTCGGTAAACAGTGG-3'
GCTGCTGACTGTGGCGGGTGAGCTTAGGGGGCCTCCGCTCCAGCTCGACACCGGGCAGCTGCTGAAGATC
GCGAAGAGAGGGGGAGTAACAGCGGTAGAGGCAGTGCACGCCTGGCGCAATGCGCTCACCGGGGCCCCCT
TGAACCTGACCCCAGACCAGGTAGTCGCAATCGCGTCACATGACGGGGGAAAGCAAGCCCTGGAAACCGT
GCAAAGGTTGTTGCCGGTCCTTTGTCAAGACCACGGCCTTACACCGGAGCAAGTCGTGGCCATTGCATCC
CACGACGGTGGCAAACAGGCTCTTGAGACGGTTCAGAGACTTCTCCCAGTTCTCTGTCAAGCCCACGGGC
TGACTCCCGATCAAGTTGTAGCGATTGCGTCGAACATTGGAGGGAAACAAGCATTGGAGACTGTCCAACG
GCTCCTTCCCGTGTTGTGTCAAGCCCACGGTTTGACGCCTGCACAAGTGGTCGCCATCGCCAACAACAAC
GGCGGTAAGCAGGCGCTGGAAACAGTACAGCGCCTGCTGCCTGTACTGTGCCAGGATCATGGACTGACCC
CAGACCAGGTAGTCGCAATCGCGTCAAACGGAGGGGGAAAGCAAGCCCTGGAAACCGTGCAAAGGTTGTT
GCCGGTCCTTTGTCAAGACCACGGCCTTACACCGGAGCAAGTCGTGGCCATTGCAAGCAACATCGGTGGC
AAACAGGCTCTTGAGACGGTTCAGAGACTTCTCCCAGTTCTCTGTCAAGCCCACGGGCTGACTCCCGATC
AAGTTGTAGCGATTGCGTCGCATGACGGAGGGAAACAAGCATTGGAGACTGTCCAAC
